Addgene plasmid #182524: C-SWAT 3MYC SMASh
Purpose: C-SWAT compatible vector for C-terminal tagging with 3MYC followed by SMASh degron. (Protease Cleavage Site: DEMEECSKHL).
Depositing lab: Rob Mitra. Depositing organization: Washington University in Saint Louis. Publication: A Suite of New Strain Construction Vectors for Gene Expression Knockdown in Budding Yeast. Shively CA, Dong F, Mitra RD. ACS Synth Biol. 2023 Jan 17. doi: 10.1021/acssynbio.2c00547. PubMed 36650116.
Backbone
  Vector backbone: pMaM482
  Total vector size (bp): 8253
  Vector type: Yeast Expression
  Selectable markers: MET/CYS
Growth in bacteria
  Bacterial resistance: Ampicillin, 100 μg/mL
  Growth temperature: 37°C
  Growth strain: DH5alpha
  Copy number: Unknown
Gene/Insert
  Gene/Insert name: SMASh Tag
  Tag / fusion protein: 3MYC
Terms and licenses: Academic/Nonprofit Terms; Industry Terms: Not Available to Industry
How to cite: C-SWAT 3MYC SMASh was a gift from Rob Mitra (Addgene plasmid # 182524 ; http://n2t.net/addgene:182524 ; RRID:Addgene_182524)
