[The description below was written by a language model from this plasmid's Addgene catalogue record and pLannotate feature annotations shown in this document.]
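Description:
C-SWAT 3MYC SMASh is a budding-yeast donor plasmid built on the pMaM482 backbone, designed for C-terminal tagging of genes in C-SWAT-compatible strains. It is a shuttle vector of about 8.25 kb. In E. coli it replicates from a high-copy ColE1/pUC-type origin under ampicillin selection (AmpR with its own promoter), and it retains pBluescript-derived remnants: an f1 origin, lacZα and lac promoter/operator fragments, MCS fragments, and flanking T7 and T3 promoters. In yeast it is maintained as a low-copy episome through a CEN/ARS element. Selection uses MET17 (MET15/MET25), expressed from its methionine-repressible promoter, which matches the MET/CYS marker listed in the catalogue entry.

The payload lies between the T7 and T3 promoters. It begins with a Myc repeat region, annotated as a fragment of a 13xMyc array and consistent with the stated 3MYC tag. This is followed by a short FLAG-like match and a segment of the hepatitis C virus polyprotein. The software labels that segment with a generic polyprotein description, but it corresponds to the SMASh tag, which is built from HCV protease sequence plus a degron. In the SMASh system, the protease normally cleaves at the site between the tagged protein and itself, removing the degron and leaving the protein nearly unmodified. Adding an HCV protease inhibitor blocks cleavage, so newly made protein keeps the degron and is degraded. A kanMX cassette sits downstream of the tag and would allow G418 selection in yeast, although the record does not state its role in the swapping procedure. No promoter for the tag is annotated, as expected for a module that is fused to an endogenous gene. The plasmid belongs to a vector suite for drug-controlled knockdown of gene expression in yeast.
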