Features (pLannotate 1.2.2; 24 found; start..end, strand, type, name):
    137..184     +  misc_feature   bom (fragment): basis of mobility region from pBR322
    190..206     +  promoter       URA3 promoter (fragment): S. cerevisiae URA3
    207..439     +  promoter       MET17 promoter (fragment): S. cerevisiae MET17; expression is repressed by methionine; MET15; MET25
    440..1774    +  CDS            MET17: O-acetylserine and O-acetylhomoserine sulfhydrylase, required for sulfur amino acid synthesis; S. cerevisiae MET17 MET15; MET25
   1829..1878    +  misc_feature   bom (fragment): basis of mobility region from pBR322
   1906..2334    -  rep_origin     f1 ori (sequence partly withheld): f1 bacteriophage origin of replication; arrow indicates direction of (+) strand synthesis
   2338..2493    -  CDS            lacZα (fragment): LacZα fragment of β-galactosidase; lacZ fragment
   2501..2519    +  promoter       T7 promoter: promoter for bacteriophage T7 RNA polymerase
   2528..2588    -  misc_feature   MCS (fragment): pBluescript multiple cloning site
   2667..2777    +  CDS            13xMyc (fragment): 13 tandem Myc epitope tags
   2856..2872    +  CDS            FLAG (fragment): FLAG® epitope tag, followed by an enterokinase cleavage site
   2913..3491    +  CDS            POLG_HCV77 (fragment): Experimental evidence at protein level: Swiss-Prot protein existence level 1. [RNA-directed RNA polymerase]: RNA-dependent RNA polymerase that performs primer-template recognition and RNA synthesis during viral replication. From Hepatitis C virus genotype 1a (isolate H77) (HCV).
   3913..5269    +  gene           kanMX: yeast selectable marker conferring kanamycin resistance (Wach et al., 1994)
   5440..5462    -  misc_feature   MCS (fragment): pBluescript multiple cloning site
   5475..5493    -  promoter       T3 promoter: promoter for bacteriophage T3 RNA polymerase
   5538..5554    -  protein_bind   lac operator: The lac repressor binds to the lac operator to inhibit transcription in E. coli. This inhibition can be relieved by adding lactose or isopropyl-β-D-thiogalactopyranoside (IPTG). lac repressor encoded by lacI
   5562..5592    -  promoter       lac promoter: promoter for the E. coli lac operon
   5607..5628    -  protein_bind   CAP binding site: CAP binding activates transcription in the presence of cAMP. E. coli catabolite activator protein
   5641..5733    -  CDS            lacI (fragment): lac repressor; lacI; The lac repressor binds to the lac operator to inhibit transcription in E. coli. This inhibition can be relieved by adding lactose or isopropyl-β-D-thiogalactopyranoside (IPTG).
   5916..6504    -  rep_origin     ori: high-copy-number ColE1/pMB1/pBR322/pUC origin of replication
   6675..7535    -  CDS            AmpR: β-lactamase; bla; confers resistance to ampicillin, carbenicillin, and related antibiotics
   7536..7640    -  promoter       AmpR promoter: bla
   7677..8180    +  misc_feature   CEN/ARS: S. cerevisiae CEN6 centromere fused to an autonomously replicating sequence
   8248..35      +  CDS            rop (fragment) (across the origin): Rop protein, which maintains plasmids at low copy number; rop
>Addgene plasmid #182524 | C-SWAT 3MYC SMASh | addgene full sequence | sequence record 358129 | Addgene NGS Result
TCGCGCGTTTCGGTGATGACGGTGAAAACCTCTGACACATGCAGCTCCCGGAGACGGTCACAGCTTGTCT
GTAAGCGGATGCCGGGAGCAGACAAGCCCGTCAGGGCGCGTCAGCGGGTGTTGGCGGGTGTCGGGGCTGG
CTTAACTATGCGGCATCAGAGCAGATTGTACTGAGAGTGCACCACGCTTTTCAATTCAATTCATCACCAT
CCTCATGAAAACTGTGTAACATAATAACCGAAGTGTCGAAAAGGTGGCACCTTGTCCAATTGAACACGCT
CGATGAAAAAAATAAGATATATATAAGGTTAAGTAAAGCGTCTGTTAGAAAGGAAGTTTTTCCTTTTTCT
TGCTCTCTTGTCTTTTCATCTACTATTTCCTTCGTGTAATACAGGGTCGTCAGATACATAGATACAATTC
TATTACCCCCATCCATACAATGCCATCTCATTTCGATACTGTTCAACTACACGCCGGCCAAGAGAACCCT
GGTGACAATGCTCACAGATCCAGAGCTGTACCAATTTACGCCACCACTTCTTATGTTTTCGAAAACTCTA
AGCATGGTTCGCAATTGTTTGGTCTAGAAGTTCCAGGTTACGTCTATTCCCGTTTCCAAAACCCAACCAG
TAATGTTTTGGAAGAAAGAATTGCTGCCTTAGAAGGTGGTGCTGCTGCTTTGGCTGTTTCCTCCGGTCAA
GCCGCTCAAACCCTTGCCATCCAAGGTTTGGCACACACTGGTGACAACATCGTTTCCACTTCTTACTTAT
ACGGTGGTACTTATAACCAGTTCAAAATCTCGTTCAAAAGATTTGGTATCGAGGCTAGATTTGTTGAAGG
TGACAATCCAGAAGAATTCGAAAAGGTCTTTGATGAAAGAACCAAGGCTGTTTATTTGGAAACCATTGGT
AATCCAAAGTACAATGTTCCGGATTTTGAAAAAATTGTTGCAATTGCTCACAAACACGGTATTCCAGTTG
TCGTTGACAACACATTTGGTGCCGGTGGTTACTTCTGTCAGCCAATTAAATACGGTGCTGATATTGTAAC
ACATTCTGCTACCAAATGGATTGGTGGTCATGGTACTACTATCGGTGGTATTATTGTTGACTCTGGTAAG
TTCCCATGGAAGGACTACCCAGAAAAGTTCCCTCAATTCTCTCAACCTGCCGAAGGATATCACGGTACTA
TCTACAATGAAGCCTACGGTAACTTGGCATACATCGTTCATGTTAGAACTGAACTATTAAGAGATTTGGG
TCCATTGATGAACCCATTTGCCTCTTTCTTGCTACTACAAGGTGTTGAAACATTATCTTTGAGAGCTGAA
AGACACGGTGAAAATGCATTGAAGTTAGCCAAATGGTTAGAACAATCCCCATACGTATCTTGGGTTTCAT
ACCCTGGTTTAGCATCTCATTCTCATCATGAAAATGCTAAGAAGTATCTATCTAACGGTTTCGGTGGTGT
CTTATCTTTCGGTGTAAAAGACTTACCAAATGCCGACAAGGAAACTGACCCATTCGAACTTTCTGGTGCT
CAAGTTGTTGACAATTTAAAGCTTGCCTCTAACTTGGCCAATGTTGGTGATGCCAAGACCTTAGTCATTG
CTCCATACTTCACTACCCACAAACAATTAAATGACAAAGAAAAGTTGGCATCTGGTGTTACCAAGGACTT
AATTCGTGTCTCTGTTGGTATCGAATTTATTGATGACATTATTGCAGACTTCCAGCAATCTTTTGAAACT
GTTTTCGCTGGCCAAAAACCATGAGTGTGCGTGATGAGTTGTAAAATTATGTATAAACCTACTTTCTCTC
ACAAGTACTGCGGTGTGAAATACCGCACAGATGCGTAAGGAGAAAATACCGCATCAGGAAATTGTAAGCG
TTAATATTTTGTTAAAATTCGCGTTAAATTTTTGTTAAATCAGCTCATTTTTTAACCAATAGGCCGAAAT
CGGCAAAATCCCTTATAAATCAAAAGAATAGACCGAGATAGGGT
[37 nt withheld, positions 2005-2041]
AAAGAACGTGGACTCCAACGTCAAAGG
[49 nt withheld, positions 2069-2117]
T
[91 nt withheld, positions 2119-2209]
G
[124 nt withheld, positions 2211-2334]
CCATTCGCCATTCAGGCTGCGCAACTGTTGGGAAGGGCGATCGGTGCGGGCCTCTTCGCTATTACGCCAG
CTGGCGAAAGGGGGATGTGCTGCAAGGCGATTAAGTTGGGTAACGCCAGGGTTTTCCCAGTCACGACGTT
GTAAAACGACGGCCAGTGAGCGCGCGTAATACGACTCACTATAGGGCGAATTGGGTACCGGGCCCCCCCT
CGAGGTCGACGGTATCGATAAGCTTGATATCGAATTCCTGCAGCTATATTACCCTGTTATCCCTACGTAC
GCTGCAGGTCGACGGTGGCGGTTCTGGCGGTGGCGGATCCGGATCCTCTAGAGGTGAACAAAAGTTGATT
TCTGAAGAAGATTTGAACGGTGAACAAAAGCTAATCTCCGAGGAAGACTTGAACGGTGAACAAAAATTAA
TCTCAGAAGAAGACTTGAACGGATCCTCTAGAGTCGACGACGAAATGGAAGAATGTAGTAAGCACTTACC
TGGTGCAGGCTCATCTGGCGATATCATGGACTACAAGGACGACGATGATAAGGGTTCTTCTGGAACAGGT
TCAGGTTCAGGTACAAGTGCACCCATTACTGCTTATGCTCAGCAAACAAGAGGCCTATTGGGTTGTATTA
TTACTAGTTTGACGGGCAGAGACAAAAACCAGGTAGAAGGTGAAGTGCAGATCGTATCCACGGCTACTCA
GACATTCTTGGCTACTTGTATTAATGGTGTGTGTTGGGCAGTTTACCACGGTGCGGGAACTAGAACTATT
GCCTCTCCTAAGGGTCCAGTGATCCAAATGTATACTAACGTTGATCAAGATTTGGTCGGCTGGCCAGCTC
CACAAGGGTCAAGAAGCCTAACTCCTTGCACCTGCGGTTCTTCAGATCTGTACTTAGTGACACGTCATGC
AGATGTTATACCAGTTAGACGTCGTGGGGACAGTAGAGGTTCACTGCTGTCACCACGTCCAATTAGTTAC
CTTAAAGGTAGTTCTGGCGGTCCCCTGTTGTGTCCTGCAGGTCATGCAGTAGGATTGTTTAGAGCCGCCG
TCTGCACCAGAGGGGTTGCAAAAGCTGTGGATTTTATTCCTGTTGAAAATCTTGAAACGACTATGAGATC
ACCTGTCTTTACCGATAATAGTTCCCCACCAGCTGTGACTCTTACACATCCGATCACCAAAATCGATACT
AAATACATTATGACCTGTATGTCTGCCGATTTAGAAGTAGTAACATCTACATGGGTTTTAGTCGGTGGGG
TTTTAGCTGCCCTAGCCGCATATTGCTTGTCCACAGGTTGCGTTGTTATAGTTGGCAGGATCGTTTTGAG
CGGAAAATAAAGTTCTTCTTTGAGATATCGATTGAACGAGCTCGAATTCATCGATCTATATTACCCTGTT
ATCCCTAGCGTAACTATGCCAAATGACAATAAGACACCCAATAGGTCCAGCACTCCCAAGTTTACTAAAA
AACCAGTAACCCCGAATGATAAAATTCCTGAAAGACGGATCCCCGGGTTAATTAAGGCGCGCCAGATCTG
TTTAGCTTGCCTCGTCCCCGCCGGGTCACCCGGCCAGCGACATGGAGGCCCAGAATACCCTCCTTGACAG
TCTTGACGTGCGCAGCTCAGGGGCATGATGTGACTGTCGCCCGTACATTTAGCCCATACATCCCCATGTA
TAATCATTTGCATCCATACATTTTGATGGCCGCACGGCGCGAAGCAAAAATTACGGCTCCTCGCTGCAGA
CCTGCGAGCAGGGAAACGCTCCCCTCACAGACGCGTTGAATTGTCCCCACGCCGCGCCCCTGTAGAGAAA
TATAAAAGGTTAGGATTTGCCACTGAGGTTCTTCTTTCATATACTTCCTTTTAAAATCTTGCTAGGATAC
AGTTCTCACATCACATCCGAACATAAACAACCATGGGTAAGGAAAAGACTCACGTTTCGAGGCCGCGATT
AAATTCCAACATGGATGCTGATTTATATGGGTATAAATGGGCTCGCGATAATGTCGGGCAATCAGGTGCG
ACAATCTATCGATTGTATGGGAAGCCCGATGCGCCAGAGTTGTTTCTGAAACATGGCAAAGGTAGCGTTG
CCAATGATGTTACAGATGAGATGGTCAGACTAAACTGGCTGACGGAATTTATGCCTCTTCCGACCATCAA
GCATTTTATCCGTACTCCTGATGATGCATGGTTACTCACCACTGCGATCCCCGGCAAAACAGCATTCCAG
GTATTAGAAGAATATCCTGATTCAGGTGAAAATATTGTTGATGCGCTGGCAGTGTTCCTGCGCCGGTTGC
ATTCGATTCCTGTTTGTAATTGTCCTTTTAACAGCGATCGCGTATTTCGTCTCGCTCAGGCGCAATCACG
AATGAATAACGGTTTGGTTGATGCGAGTGATTTTGATGACGAGCGTAATGGCTGGCCTGTTGAACAAGTC
TGGAAAGAAATGCATAAGCTTTTGCCATTCTCACCGGATTCAGTCGTCACTCATGGTGATTTCTCACTTG
ATAACCTTATTTTTGACGAGGGGAAATTAATAGGTTGTATTGATGTTGGACGAGTCGGAATCGCAGACCG
ATACCAGGATCTTGCCATCCTATGGAACTGCCTCGGTGAGTTTTCTCCTTCATTACAGAAACGGCTTTTT
CAAAAATATGGTATTGATAATCCTGATATGAATAAATTGCAGTTTCATTTGATGCTCGATGAGTTTTTCT
AATCAGTACTGACAATAAAAAGATTCTTGTTTTCAAGAACTTGTCATTTGTATAGTTTTTTTATATTGTA
GTTGTTCTATTTTAATCAAATGTTAGCGTGATTTATATTTTTTTTCGCCTCGACATCATCTGCCCAGATG
CGAAGTTAAGTGCGCAGAAAGTAATATCATGCGTCAATCGTATGTGAATGCTGGTCGCTATACTGCTGTC
GATTCGATACTAACGCCGCCATCCAGTTTAAACGAGCTCGAATTCTGATGGAAAAAGATTTTCAAGTGAA
TAAGGAGATAAAACCGTATTGACTTTTTATCATTCTACAAAAGACCAGTAACGAAGTGTACCCTGCTATA
TTACCCTGTTATCCCTAGCGTAACTCGGCCGCCACCGCGGTGGAGCTCCAGCTTTTGTTCCCTTTAGTGA
GGGTTAATTGCGCGCTTGGCGTAATCATGGTCATAGCTGTTTCCTGTGTGAAATTGTTATCCGCTCACAA
TTCCACACAACATACGAGCCGGAAGCATAAAGTGTAAAGCCTGGGGTGCCTAATGAGTGAGCTAACTCAC
ATTAATTGCGTTGCGCTCACTGCCCGCTTTCCAGTCGGGAAACCTGTCGTGCCAGCTGCATTAATGAATC
GGCCAACGCGCGGGGAGAGGCGGTTTGCGTATTGGGCGCTCTTCCGCTTCCTCGCTCACTGACTCGCTGC
GCTCGGTCGTTCGGCTGCGGCGAGCGGTATCAGCTCACTCAAAGGCGGTAATACGGTTATCCACAGAATC
AGGGGATAACGCAGGAAAGAACATGTGAGCAAAAGGCCAGCAAAAGGCCAGGAACCGTAAAAAGGCCGCG
TTGCTGGCGTTTTTCCATAGGCTCCGCCCCCCTGACGAGCATCACAAAAATCGACGCTCAAGTCAGAGGT
GGCGAAACCCGACAGGACTATAAAGATACCAGGCGTTTCCCCCTGGAAGCTCCCTCGTGCGCTCTCCTGT
TCCGACCCTGCCGCTTACCGGATACCTGTCCGCCTTTCTCCCTTCGGGAAGCGTGGCGCTTTCTCATAGC
TCACGCTGTAGGTATCTCAGTTCGGTGTAGGTCGTTCGCTCCAAGCTGGGCTGTGTGCACGAACCCCCCG
TTCAGCCCGACCGCTGCGCCTTATCCGGTAACTATCGTCTTGAGTCCAACCCGGTAAGACACGACTTATC
GCCACTGGCAGCAGCCACTGGTAACAGGATTAGCAGAGCGAGGTATGTAGGCGGTGCTACAGAGTTCTTG
AAGTGGTGGCCTAACTACGGCTACACTAGAAGAACAGTATTTGGTATCTGCGCTCTGCTGAAGCCAGTTA
CCTTCGGAAAAAGAGTTGGTAGCTCTTGATCCGGCAAACAAACCACCGCTGGTAGCGGTGGTTTTTTTGT
TTGCAAGCAGCAGATTACGCGCAGAAAAAAAGGATCTCAAGAAGATCCTTTGATCTTTTCTACGGGGTCT
GACGCTCAGTGGAACGAAAACTCACGTTAAGGGATTTTGGTCATGAGATTATCAAAAAGGATCTTCACCT
AGATCCTTTTAAATTAAAAATGAAGTTTTAAATCAATCTAAAGTATATATGAGTAAACTTGGTCTGACAG
TTACCAATGCTTAATCAGTGAGGCACCTATCTCAGCGATCTGTCTATTTCGTTCATCCATAGTTGCCTGA
CTCCCCGTCGTGTAGATAACTACGATACGGGAGGGCTTACCATCTGGCCCCAGTGCTGCAATGATACCGC
GAGACCCACGCTCACCGGCTCCAGATTTATCAGCAATAAACCAGCCAGCCGGAAGGGCCGAGCGCAGAAG
TGGTCCTGCAACTTTATCCGCCTCCATCCAGTCTATTAATTGTTGCCGGGAAGCTAGAGTAAGTAGTTCG
CCAGTTAATAGTTTGCGCAACGTTGTTGCCATTGCTACAGGCATCGTGGTGTCACGCTCGTCGTTTGGTA
TGGCTTCATTCAGCTCCGGTTCCCAACGATCAAGGCGAGTTACATGATCCCCCATGTTGTGCAAAAAAGC
GGTTAGCTCCTTCGGTCCTCCGATCGTTGTCAGAAGTAAGTTGGCCGCAGTGTTATCACTCATGGTTATG
GCAGCACTGCATAATTCTCTTACTGTCATGCCATCCGTAAGATGCTTTTCTGTGACTGGTGAGTACTCAA
CCAAGTCATTCTGAGAATAGTGTATGCGGCGACCGAGTTGCTCTTGCCCGGCGTCAATACGGGATAATAC
CGCGCCACATAGCAGAACTTTAAAAGTGCTCATCATTGGAAAACGTTCTTCGGGGCGAAAACTCTCAAGG
ATCTTACCGCTGTTGAGATCCAGTTCGATGTAACCCACTCGTGCACCCAACTGATCTTCAGCATCTTTTA
CTTTCACCAGCGTTTCTGGGTGAGCAAAAACAGGAAGGCAAAATGCCGCAAAAAAGGGAATAAGGGCGAC
ACGGAAATGTTGAATACTCATACTCTTCCTTTTTCAATATTATTGAAGCATTTATCAGGGTTATTGTCTC
ATGAGCGGATACATATTTGAATGTATTTAGAAAAATAAACAAATAGGGGTTCCGCGCACATTTCCCCGAA
AAGTGCCACCTGGGTCCTTTTCATCACGTGCTATAAAAATAATTATAATTTAAATTTTTTAATATAAATA
TATAAATTAAAAATAGAAAGTAAAAAAAGAAATTAAAGAAAAAATAGTTTTTGTTTTCCGAAGATGTAAA
AGACTCTAGGGGGATCGCCAACAAATACTACCTTTTATCTTGCTCTTCCTGCTCTCAGGTATTAATGCCG
AATTGTTTCATCTTGTCTGTGTAGAAGACCACACACGAAAATCCTGTGATTTTACATTTTACTTATCGTT
AATCGAATGTATATCTATTTAATCTGCTTTTCTTGTCTAATAAATATATATGTAAAGTACGCTTTTTGTT
GAAATTTTTTAAACCTTTGTTTATTTTTTTTTCTTCATTCCGTAACTCTTCTACCTTCTTTATTTACTTT
CTAAAATCCAAATACAAAACATAAAAATAAATAAACACAGAGTAAATTCCCAAATTATTCCATCATTAAA
AGATACGAGGCGCGTGTAAGTTACAGGCAAGCGATCCGTCTAAGAAACCATTATTATCATGACATTAACC
TATAAAAATAGGCGTATCACGAGGCCCTTTCGTC
